>Addgene plasmid #195726 | pUC57-mini v2-HF24_F12 | addgene full sequence | sequence record 387868 | Addgene NGS Result
CCACCTGACGTCCCAATGATGGTCTCGATAGAGATTCGGGATTTCGGCGCTCCACAGTTTCGGGTTTTCG
ACGTTCAGACGTAGTGTGACGCGATCGGCATAACCACCACGCTCATCGATAATTTCACCGCCGAAAGGCG
CGGTGCCGCTGGCGACCTGCGTTTCACCCTGCCATAAAGAAACTGTTACCCGTAGGTAGTCACGCAACTC
GCCGCACATCTGAACTTCAGCCTCCAGTACGAGACCATCGGAAAGAACATGTGAGCAAAAGGCCAGCAAA
AGGCCAGGAACCGTAAAAAGGCCGCGTTGCTGGCGTTTTTCCATAGGCTCCGCCCCCCTGACGAGCATCA
CAAAAATCGACGCTCAAGTCAGAGGTGGCGAAACCCGACAGGACTATAAAGATACCAGGCGTTTCCCCCT
GGAAGCTCCCTCGTGCGCTCTCCTGTTCCGACCCTGCCGCTTACCGGATACCTGTCCGCCTTTCTCCCTT
CGGGAAGCGTGGCGCTTTCTCATAGCTCACGCTGTAGGTATCTCAGTTCGGTGTAGGTCGTTCGCTCCAA
GCTGGGCTGTGTGCACGAACCCCCCGTTCAGCCCGACCGCTGCGCCTTATCCGGTAACTATCGTCTTGAG
TCCAACCCGGTAAGACACGACTTATCGCCACTGGCAGCAGCCACTGGTAACAGGATTAGCAGAGCGAGGT
ATGTAGGCGGTGCTACAGAGTTCTTGAAGTGGTGGCCTAACTACGGCTACACTAGAAGAACAGTATTTGG
TATCTGCGCTCTGCTGAAGCCAGTTACCTTCGGAAAAAGAGTTGGTAGCTCTTGATCCGGCAAACAAACC
ACCGCTGGTAGCGGTGGTTTTTTTGTTTGCAAGCAGCAGATTACGCGCAGAAAAAAAGGATCTCAAGAAG
ATCCTTTGATCTTTTCTACGGGGTCTGACGCTCAGTGGAACGAAAACTCACGTTAAGGGATTTTGGTCAT
GAGATTATCAAAAAGGATCTTCACCTAGATCCTTTTAAATTAAAAATGAAGTTTTAAATCAATCTAAAGT
ATATATGAGTAAACTTGGTCTGACAGTTACCAATGCTTAATCAGTGAGGCACCTATCTCAGCGATCTGTC
TATTTCGTTCATCCATAGTTGCCTGACTCCCCGTCGTGTAGATAACTACGATACGGGAGGGCTTACCATC
TGGCCCCAGTGCTGCAATGATACCGCGAGATCCACGCTCACCGGCTCCAGATTTATCAGCAATAAACCAG
CCAGCCGGAAGGGCCGAGCGCAGAAGTGGTCCTGCAACTTTATCCGCCTCCATCCAGTCTATTAATTGTT
GCCGGGAAGCTAGAGTAAGTAGTTCGCCAGTTAATAGTTTGCGCAACGTTGTTGCCATTGCTACAGGCAT
CGTGGTGTCACGCTCGTCGTTTGGTATGGCTTCATTCAGCTCCGGTTCCCAACGATCAAGGCGAGTTACA
TGATCCCCCATGTTGTGCAAAAAAGCGGTTAGCTCCTTCGGTCCTCCGATCGTTGTCAGAAGTAAGTTGG
CCGCAGTGTTATCACTCATGGTTATGGCAGCACTGCATAATTCTCTTACTGTCATGCCATCCGTAAGATG
CTTTTCTGTGACTGGTGAGTACTCAACCAAGTCATTCTGAGAATAGTGTATGCGGCGACCGAGTTGCTCT
TGCCCGGCGTCAATACGGGATAATACCGCGCCACATAGCAGAACTTTAAAAGTGCTCATCATTGGAAAAC
GTTCTTCGGGGCGAAAACTCTCAAGGATCTTACCGCTGTTGAGATCCAGTTCGATGTAACCCACTCGTGC
ACCCAACTGATCTTCAGCATCTTTTACTTTCACCAGCGTTTCTGGGTGAGCAAAAACAGGAAGGCAAAAT
GCCGCAAAAAAGGGAATAAGGGCGACACGGAAATGTTGAATACTCATACTCTTCCTTTTTCAATATTATT
GAAGCATTTATCAGGGTTATTGTCTCATGAGCGGATACATATTTGAATGTATTTAGAAAAATAAACAAAT
AGGGGTTCCGCGCACATTTCCCCGAAAAGTG
Features (pLannotate 1.2.2; 4 found; start..end, strand, type, name):
     26..240     -  CDS            lacZ (fragment): β-galactosidase; lacZ
    318..906     -  rep_origin     ori: high-copy-number ColE1/pMB1/pBR322/pUC origin of replication
   1077..1937    -  CDS            AmpR: β-lactamase; bla; confers resistance to ampicillin, carbenicillin, and related antibiotics
   1938..2042    -  promoter       AmpR promoter: bla
