[The description below was written by a language model from this plasmid's Addgene catalogue record and pLannotate feature annotations shown in this document.]
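Description:
pUC57-mini v2-HF24_F12 is a small (about 2.1 kb) synthetic-biology part plasmid built on the pUC57-mini cloning backbone and maintained in E. coli. Propagation relies on a high-copy ColE1/pMB1/pUC-type origin of replication, and selection is by ampicillin through the β-lactamase gene (AmpR) driven by its native bla promoter. Beyond these two maintenance elements, the backbone is minimal, so nearly all remaining sequence is the cloned insert and its immediate flanks.

The payload is fragment 12 of a set of 24 pieces into which an E. coli lacI/lacZ cassette was divided. The feature annotation detects a roughly 215 bp segment of the lacZ (β-galactosidase) coding sequence, consistent with this fragment falling within the lacZ portion of the cassette. It is only a partial coding segment, with no promoter annotated for it, so it is not expected to be functional on its own. The set was designed as a high-fidelity Golden Gate assembly: each fragment is meant to be released by a Type IIS restriction enzyme with unique four-base overhangs, chosen so that ligation joins the pieces in the correct order with minimal mispairing. The record does not state which Type IIS enzyme or which overhang sequences flank this fragment, and the cloning sites used are listed as unknown.

In use, this plasmid would be combined with the other 23 fragment donors in a one-pot assembly reaction to rebuild the complete lacI/lacZ cassette. The lacZ readout presumably lets correct assemblies be scored by colony colour. It therefore serves as a test-system component for measuring the fidelity and efficiency of multi-fragment Golden Gate assembly.
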