Addgene plasmid #195726: pUC57-mini v2-HF24_F12
Purpose: This plasmid carries a fragment from a 24-fragment lacI/lacZ cassette split that was designed as a Golden Gate assembly with high fidelity.
Depositing lab: Eric Cantor. Depositing organization: New England Biolabs. Publication: Comprehensive Profiling of Four Base Overhang Ligation Fidelity by T4 DNA Ligase and Application to DNA Assembly. Potapov V, Ong JL, Kucera RB, Langhorst BW, Bilotti K, Pryor JM, Cantor EJ, Canton B, Knight TF, Evans TC Jr, Lohman GJS. ACS Synth Biol. 2018 Nov 16;7(11):2665-2674. doi: 10.1021/acssynbio.8b00333. Epub 2018 Oct 29. PubMed 30335370.
Backbone
  Vector backbone: pUC57-mini
  Vector type: Synthetic Biology
Growth in bacteria
  Bacterial resistance: Ampicillin, 100 μg/mL
  Growth temperature: 37°C
  Growth strain: DH5alpha
  Copy number: High Copy
Gene/Insert
  Gene/Insert name: Fragment#12 of 24 fragment splits in lacI/lacZ cassette
  Species: E.coli
  Cloning method: Restriction Enzyme; 5′ cloning site Unknown (unknown if destroyed)
Terms and licenses: Academic/Nonprofit Terms; Industry Terms: Not Available to Industry
How to cite: pUC57-mini v2-HF24_F12 was a gift from Eric Cantor (Addgene plasmid # 195726 ; http://n2t.net/addgene:195726 ; RRID:Addgene_195726)
